Addgene plasmid #60534: pDONR223 PAK5 P76T
Purpose: Donor vector for human Pak5 P76T mutant
Depositing lab: John Brognard. Depositing organization: Cancer Research UK Manchester Institute (CRUK-MI). Publication: Targeted genetic dependency screen facilitates identification of actionable mutations in FGFR4, MAP3K9, and PAK5 in lung cancer. Fawdar S, Trotter EW, Li Y, Stephenson NL, Hanke F, Marusiak AA, Edwards ZC, Ientile S, Waszkowycz B, Miller CJ, Brognard J. Proc Natl Acad Sci U S A. 2013 Jul 23;110(30):12426-31. doi: 10.1073/pnas.1305207110. Epub 2013 Jul 8. PubMed 23836671.
Backbone
  Vector backbone: pDONR223
  Backbone manufacturer: Invitrogen
  Backbone size w/o insert (bp): 5005
  Vector type: Gateway Donor vector
Growth in bacteria
  Bacterial resistance: Spectinomycin, 50 μg/mL
  Growth temperature: 37°C
  Growth strain: DH5alpha
  Copy number: High Copy
Gene/Insert
  Gene/Insert name: Pak5 (alt name: Pak7)
  Species: H. sapiens (human)
  Insert size (bp): 2160
  Mutation: P76T
  Entrez Gene: PAK5 (a.k.a. PAK7)
  Cloning method: Gateway Cloning
  Sequencing primers: 5′ M13pUC-fwd; 3′ M13rev
Terms and licenses: Academic/Nonprofit Terms; Industry Terms: Not Available to Industry
How to cite: pDONR223 PAK5 P76T was a gift from John Brognard (Addgene plasmid # 60534 ; http://n2t.net/addgene:60534 ; RRID:Addgene_60534)
