[The description below was written by a language model from this plasmid's Addgene catalogue record.]
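Description:
pDONR223 PAK5 P76T is a Gateway entry-type clone built in the Invitrogen pDONR223 donor backbone (about 5 kb without insert). It carries the human PAK5 coding sequence, also known as PAK7, as an insert of roughly 2.2 kb. The insert bears a single missense substitution, proline 76 to threonine (P76T). The plasmid is maintained in E. coli at high copy number and is selected with spectinomycin. No feature table is supplied with the record, so the origin of replication and the exact recombination sites flanking the insert are not listed. Because the gene was introduced by Gateway cloning into a donor vector, the open reading frame would normally sit between attL sites generated by the BP reaction. M13 forward and reverse priming sites on either side of the cloning region are used for sequence verification.

As a donor/entry vector, this construct is not designed to express PAK5 itself. The record names no promoter, epitope tag or reporter, and pDONR-type backbones generally lack eukaryotic expression elements. Its role is to serve as a sequence-verified source from which the mutant open reading frame can be moved by LR recombination into Gateway destination vectors of choice, for example mammalian expression or viral vectors. Those vectors then supply the promoter, tags and selection markers. PAK5 encodes a p21-activated serine/threonine kinase. The associated publication describes a targeted genetic dependency screen that identified actionable mutations in FGFR4, MAP3K9 and PAK5 in lung cancer, which suggests the P76T variant was made for functional characterisation alongside wild-type PAK5. The record does not state the functional consequence of the mutation.
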