>Addgene plasmid #60534 | pDONR223 PAK5 P76T | addgene partial sequence | sequence record 98856 | M13pUC-Fwd 5'-CCCAGTCACGACGTTGTAAAACG-3'
TGATTTTATTTTGACTGATAGTGACCTGTTCGTTGCAACAAATTGATGAGCAATGCTTTTTTATAATGCC
AACTTTGTACAAAAAAGTTGGCATGTTTGGGAAGAAAAAGAAAAAGATTGAAATATCTGGCCCGTCCAAC
TTTGAACACAGGGTTCATACTGGGTTTGATCCACAAGAGCAGAAGTTTACCGGCCTTCCCCAGCAGTGGC
ACAGCCTGTTAGCAGATACGGCCAACAGGCCAAAGCCTATGGTGGACCCTTCATGCATCACACCCATCCA
GCTGGCTCCTATGAAGACAATCGTTAGAGGAAACAAAACCTGCAAGGAAACCTCCATCAACGGCCTGCTA
GAGGATTTTGACAACATCTCGGTGACTCGCTCCAACTCCCTAAGGAAAGAAAGCCCACCCACCCCAGATC
AGGGAGCCTCCAGCCACGGTCCAGGCCACGCGGAAGAAAATGGCTTCATCACCTTCTCCCAGTATTCCAG
CGAATCCGATACTACTGCTGACTACACGACCGAAAAGTACAGGGAGAAGAGTCTCTATGGAGATGATCTG
GATCCGTATTATAGAGGCAGCCACGCAGCCAAGCAAAATGGGCACGTAATGAAAATGAAGCACGGGGAGG
CCTACTATTCTGAGGTGAAGCCTTTGAAATCCGATTTTGCCAGATTTTCTGCCGATTATCACTCACATTT
GGACTCACTGAGCAAACCAAGTGAATACAGTGACCTCAAGTGGGAGTATCAGAGAGCCTCGAGTAGCT
