>Addgene plasmid #60534 | pDONR223 PAK5 P76T | addgene partial sequence | sequence record 98860 | M13-Rev 5'-CAGGAAACAGCTATGACC-3'
CAGCTGGATGGCAATAATGATTTTATTTTGACTGATAGTGACCTGTTCGTTGCAACAAATTGATAAGCAA
TGCTTTCTTATAATGCCAACTTTGTACAAGAAAGTTGGTCAGTGATGCCTGTATTGTCTCATGAGGGGGA
CAATGCAAGACGGTGGACCTGCTAGTTTTAAGAATGGATGTCCGAGGAGTTCCTGGGCTGTTGCTCTCTG
AGAGGGCTCCCTCACCAACATCAAGTCTAGGAATCCCCGGAGCACTGAAGAAACCTTGTGTAGGTCCTTC
ACTCTTGGAGGTAAACTGTCCCGGATCCTCCGCATCGCCTGGAGGGGAGGCTCATTGAAGTAGGGGGGCT
CGCCATCAATCATTTCTATCACCATGATCCCGAGGGACCAGATGTCCACCTCTGTCCCATAAGGTAGCCT
AGAAATCACCTCAGGGGCCATCCAGTAGGGAGTGCCAACCAATGATTTCCTCTTCGGCACCTCTTTGGAA
ACTTGAGCACAGAAACCAAAATCAGACAACTTTATCCGGCCATCGCTTGTCAGGAGGATGGAGTCACTTT
TTATGTCCCTGTGAATCACTCCTTGGTTATGAAGGTAGGAGAGAGCTCTCAGAACTGACAGGCAGACAGT
AGCTATCTGTTCTTCATTCATTCTGGTGTGAGTCACAATGTCTGTCAAGGCACCACCTTCTAGAAACTCC
ATGACCACCCAGAGCTCATCGCCGACAAGGTAGCTGCTGTACATGTCAACCACATTGTCATGGTGGTAAT
CCCGCATGATCACGACCTCATTGAAAAGCAGTTCTCGTCTCTGTTGCTTCCGGAGGTCCA
